Addgene plasmid #185343: pEGFP-C1-G2BRAUP1
Purpose: Expression of soluble G2BR, amino acids 378-404 of human AUP1
Depositing lab: Allan Weissman. Depositing organization: National Cancer Institute (NCI). Publication: A structurally conserved site in AUP1 binds the E2 enzyme UBE2G2 and is essential for ER-associated degradation. Smith CE, Tsai YC, Liang YH, Khago D, Mariano J, Li J, Tarasov SG, Gergel E, Tsai B, Villaneuva M, Clapp ME, Magidson V, Chari R, Byrd RA, Ji X, Weissman AM. PLoS Biol. 2021 Dec 8;19(12):e3001474. doi: 10.1371/journal.pbio.3001474. eCollection 2021 Dec. PubMed 34879065.
Backbone
  Vector backbone: pEGFP-C1
  Vector type: Mammalian Expression
Growth in bacteria
  Bacterial resistance: Kanamycin, 50 μg/mL
  Growth temperature: 37°C
  Growth strain: DH5alpha
  Copy number: High Copy
Gene/Insert
  Gene/Insert name: AUP1 aa 378-404 (G2BR)
  Species: H. sapiens (human)
  Mutation: aa 378-404 only
  Entrez Gene: AUP1
  Tag / fusion protein: EGFP (N terminal on backbone)
  Cloning method: Restriction Enzyme; 5′ cloning site Xba1 (unknown if destroyed); 3′ cloning site EcoR1 (unknown if destroyed)
  Sequencing primers: 5′ '
Terms and licenses: Academic/Nonprofit Terms; Industry Terms: Not Available to Industry
How to cite: pEGFP-C1-G2BRAUP1 was a gift from Allan Weissman (Addgene plasmid # 185343 ; http://n2t.net/addgene:185343 ; RRID:Addgene_185343)
