[The description below was written by a language model from this plasmid's Addgene catalogue record and pLannotate feature annotations shown in this document.]
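Description:
pEGFP-C1-G2BRAUP1 is a mammalian expression plasmid of about 4.9 kb built on the pEGFP-C1 backbone. It produces a small fragment of human AUP1 fused to the C-terminus of EGFP. The insert encodes only residues 378-404 of AUP1, the G2BR (UBE2G2-binding region). It was cloned by restriction digestion into the polylinker downstream of the EGFP coding sequence, so the fluorescent protein forms the N-terminal part of the fusion. Transcription is driven by the human cytomegalovirus immediate-early enhancer and promoter and is terminated by the SV40 polyadenylation signal. The short large T antigen fragment annotated just upstream of that signal is probably part of the SV40-derived terminator region rather than a functional coding element.

The plasmid is propagated in E. coli from a high-copy ColE1/pUC-type origin under kanamycin selection. The Tn5 aminoglycoside phosphotransferase gene (NeoR/KanR) sits behind tandem promoters: a bacterial bla promoter for expression in E. coli and the SV40 enhancer/early promoter for expression in mammalian cells. It ends in an HSV TK polyadenylation signal, so the same marker can support G418 selection of transfected cells. An f1 origin is also present and allows production of single-stranded DNA. The small ble and bGH poly(A) fragments in the annotation appear to be partial sequence matches within the backbone rather than working elements.

The recorded purpose is expression of the G2BR as a soluble protein, separated from the rest of AUP1. The associated publication concerns AUP1 binding to the E2 enzyme UBE2G2 and its requirement in ER-associated degradation. The EGFP tag also allows the fragment to be visualised or detected in transfected cells.
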