Features (pLannotate 1.2.2; 15 found; start..end, strand, type, name):
     61..364     +  enhancer       CMV enhancer: human cytomegalovirus immediate early enhancer
    365..568     +  promoter       CMV promoter: human cytomegalovirus (CMV) immediate early promoter
    613..1329    +  CDS            EGFP: EGFP is a basic (constitutively fluorescent) green fluorescent protein published in 1996, derived from Aequorea victoria. It is reported to be a rapidly-maturing weak dimer with moderate acid sensitivity.
   1339..1446    +  CDS            AUP1 (fragment): AUP1_HUMAN - Experimental evidence at protein level: Swiss-Prot protein existence level 1. (Microbial infection) Following Dengue virus infection, required for induction of lipophagy which facilitates production of virus progeny particles. From Homo sapiens (Human).
   1474..1526    +  misc_feature   MCS: multiple cloning site
   1543..1627    +  CDS            large T antigen (fragment): large T antigen from SV40 (simian virus 40)
   1650..1771    +  polyA_signal   SV40 poly(A) signal: SV40 polyadenylation signal
   1805..2233    -  rep_origin     f1 ori (sequence partly withheld): f1 bacteriophage origin of replication; arrow indicates direction of (+) strand synthesis
   2260..2364    +  promoter       AmpR promoter: bla
   2366..2723    +  promoter       SV40 promoter: SV40 enhancer and early promoter
   2758..3552    +  CDS            NeoR/KanR: aminoglycoside phosphotransferase from Tn5; aph(3')-II (or nptII); confers resistance to neomycin, kanamycin, and G418 (Geneticin®)
   3573..3725    +  CDS            ble (fragment): BLE_KLEPN - Experimental evidence at protein level: Swiss-Prot protein existence level 1. Binding protein with a strong affinity to the bleomycin family of antibiotics. Binds to CL990; an antimitotic-antibiotic compound. From Klebsiella pneumoniae.
   3784..3831    +  polyA_signal   HSV TK poly(A) signal: herpes simplex virus thymidine kinase polyadenylation signal (Cole and Stacy, 1985)
   3922..3938    -  polyA_signal   bGH poly(A) signal (fragment): bovine growth hormone polyadenylation signal
   4160..4748    +  rep_origin     ori: high-copy-number ColE1/pMB1/pBR322/pUC origin of replication
>Addgene plasmid #185343 | pEGFP-C1-G2BRAUP1 | addgene full sequence | sequence record 384521 | Addgene NGS Result
TAGTTATTAATAGTAATCAATTACGGGGTCATTAGTTCATAGCCCATATATGGAGTTCCGCGTTACATAA
CTTACGGTAAATGGCCCGCCTGGCTGACCGCCCAACGACCCCCGCCCATTGACGTCAATAATGACGTATG
TTCCCATAGTAACGCCAATAGGGACTTTCCATTGACGTCAATGGGTGGAGTATTTACGGTAAACTGCCCA
CTTGGCAGTACATCAAGTGTATCATATGCCAAGTACGCCCCCTATTGACGTCAATGACGGTAAATGGCCC
GCCTGGCATTATGCCCAGTACATGACCTTATGGGACTTTCCTACTTGGCAGTACATCTACGTATTAGTCA
TCGCTATTACCATGGTGATGCGGTTTTGGCAGTACATCAATGGGCGTGGATAGCGGTTTGACTCACGGGG
ATTTCCAAGTCTCCACCCCATTGACGTCAATGGGAGTTTGTTTTGGCACCAAAATCAACGGGACTTTCCA
AAATGTCGTAACAACTCCGCCCCATTGACGCAAATGGGCGGTAGGCGTGTACGGTGGGAGGTCTATATAA
GCAGAGCTGGTTTAGTGAACCGTCAGATCCGCTAGCGCTACCGGTCGCCACCATGGTGAGCAAGGGCGAG
GAGCTGTTCACCGGGGTGGTGCCCATCCTGGTCGAGCTGGACGGCGACGTAAACGGCCACAAGTTCAGCG
TGTCCGGCGAGGGCGAGGGCGATGCCACCTACGGCAAGCTGACCCTGAAGTTCATCTGCACCACCGGCAA
GCTGCCCGTGCCCTGGCCCACCCTCGTGACCACCCTGACCTACGGCGTGCAGTGCTTCAGCCGCTACCCC
GACCACATGAAGCAGCACGACTTCTTCAAGTCCGCCATGCCCGAAGGCTACGTCCAGGAGCGCACCATCT
TCTTCAAGGACGACGGCAACTACAAGACCCGCGCCGAGGTGAAGTTCGAGGGCGACACCCTGGTGAACCG
CATCGAGCTGAAGGGCATCGACTTCAAGGAGGACGGCAACATCCTGGGGCACAAGCTGGAGTACAACTAC
AACAGCCACAACGTCTATATCATGGCCGACAAGCAGAAGAACGGCATCAAGGTGAACTTCAAGATCCGCC
ACAACATCGAGGACGGCAGCGTGCAGCTCGCCGACCACTACCAGCAGAACACCCCCATCGGCGACGGCCC
CGTGCTGCTGCCCGACAACCACTACCTGAGCACCCAGTCCGCCCTGAGCAAAGACCCCAACGAGAAGCGC
GATCACATGGTCCTGCTGGAGTTCGTGACCGCCGCCGGGATCACTCTCGGCATGGACGAGCTGTACAAGT
CCGGACTCAGATCCTCCTGGGCCCGGCAGGAGAGCCTGCAGGAGCGCAAGCAAGCACTATATGAATACGC
AAGAAGGAGATTCACAGAGAGATGAGAATTCGCGGCAGAAGGAGATTCACAGAGAGATGAGAATTCGCGG
CCGCTCGAGCTCAAGCTTCGAATTCTGCAGTCGACGGTACCGCGGGCCCGGGATCCACCGGATCTAGATA
ACTGATCATAATCAGCCATACCACATTTGTAGAGGTTTTACTTGCTTTAAAAAACCTCCCACACCTCCCC
CTGAACCTGAAACATAAAATGAATGCAATTGTTGTTGTTAACTTGTTTATTGCAGCTTATAATGGTTACA
AATAAAGCAATAGCATCACAAATTTCACAAATAAAGCATTTTTTTCACTGCATTCTAGTTGTGGTTTGTC
CAAACTCATCAATGTATCTTAACGCGTAAATTGTAAGCGTTAATATTTTGTTAAAATTCGCGTTAAATTT
TTGTTAAATCAGCTCATTTTTTAACCAATAGGCCGAAATCGGCAAAATCCCTTATAAATCAAAAGAATAG
ACCGAGATAGGGT
[37 nt withheld, positions 1904-1940]
AAAGAACGTGGACTCCAACGTCAAAGG
[49 nt withheld, positions 1968-2016]
T
[91 nt withheld, positions 2018-2108]
G
[124 nt withheld, positions 2110-2233]
CAGGTGGCACTTTTCGGGGAAATGTGCGCGGAACCCCTATTTGTTTATTTTTCTAAATACATTCAAATAT
GTATCCGCTCATGAGACAATAACCCTGATAAATGCTTCAATAATATTGAAAAAGGAAGAGTCCTGAGGCG
GAAAGAACCAGCTGTGGAATGTGTGTCAGTTAGGGTGTGGAAAGTCCCCAGGCTCCCCAGCAGGCAGAAG
TATGCAAAGCATGCATCTCAATTAGTCAGCAACCAGGTGTGGAAAGTCCCCAGGCTCCCCAGCAGGCAGA
AGTATGCAAAGCATGCATCTCAATTAGTCAGCAACCATAGTCCCGCCCCTAACTCCGCCCATCCCGCCCC
TAACTCCGCCCAGTTCCGCCCATTCTCCGCCCCATGGCTGACTAATTTTTTTTATTTATGCAGAGGCCGA
GGCCGCCTCGGCCTCTGAGCTATTCCAGAAGTAGTGAGGAGGCTTTTTTGGAGGCCTAGGCTTTTGCAAA
GATCGATCAAGAGACAGGATGAGGATCGTTTCGCATGATTGAACAAGATGGATTGCACGCAGGTTCTCCG
GCCGCTTGGGTGGAGAGGCTATTCGGCTATGACTGGGCACAACAGACAATCGGCTGCTCTGATGCCGCCG
TGTTCCGGCTGTCAGCGCAGGGGCGCCCGGTTCTTTTTGTCAAGACCGACCTGTCCGGTGCCCTGAATGA
ACTGCAAGACGAGGCAGCGCGGCTATCGTGGCTGGCCACGACGGGCGTTCCTTGCGCAGCTGTGCTCGAC
GTTGTCACTGAAGCGGGAAGGGACTGGCTGCTATTGGGCGAAGTGCCGGGGCAGGATCTCCTGTCATCTC
ACCTTGCTCCTGCCGAGAAAGTATCCATCATGGCTGATGCAATGCGGCGGCTGCATACGCTTGATCCGGC
TACCTGCCCATTCGACCACCAAGCGAAACATCGCATCGAGCGAGCACGTACTCGGATGGAAGCCGGTCTT
GTCGATCAGGATGATCTGGACGAAGAGCATCAGGGGCTCGCGCCAGCCGAACTGTTCGCCAGGCTCAAGG
CGAGCATGCCCGACGGCGAGGATCTCGTCGTGACCCATGGCGATGCCTGCTTGCCGAATATCATGGTGGA
AAATGGCCGCTTTTCTGGATTCATCGACTGTGGCCGGCTGGGTGTGGCGGACCGCTATCAGGACATAGCG
TTGGCTACCCGTGATATTGCTGAAGAGCTTGGCGGCGAATGGGCTGACCGCTTCCTCGTGCTTTACGGTA
TCGCCGCTCCCGATTCGCAGCGCATCGCCTTCTATCGCCTTCTTGACGAGTTCTTCTGAGCGGGACTCTG
GGGTTCGAAATGACCGACCAAGCGACGCCCAACCTGCCATCACGAGATTTCGATTCCACCGCCGCCTTCT
ATGAAAGGTTGGGCTTCGGAATCGTTTTCCGGGACGCCGGCTGGATGATCCTCCAGCGCGGGGATCTCAT
GCTGGAGTTCTTCGCCCACCCTAGGGGGAGGCTAACTGAAACACGGAAGGAGACAATACCGGAAGGAACC
CGCGCTATGACGGCAATAAAAAGACAGAATAAAACGCACGGTGTTGGGTCGTTTGTTCATAAACGCGGGG
TTCGGTCCCAGGGCTGGCACTCTGTCGATACCCCACCGAGACCCCATTGGGGCCAATACGCCCGCGTTTC
TTCCTTTTCCCCACCCCACCCCCCAAGTTCGGGTGAAGGCCCAGGGCTCGCAGCCAACGTCGGGGCGGCA
GGCCCTGCCATAGCCTCAGGTTACTCATATATACTTTAGATTGATTTAAAACTTCATTTTTAATTTAAAA
GGATCTAGGTGAAGATCCTTTTTGATAATCTCATGACCAAAATCCCTTAACGTGAGTTTTCGTTCCACTG
AGCGTCAGACCCCGTAGAAAAGATCAAAGGATCTTCTTGAGATCCTTTTTTTCTGCGCGTAATCTGCTGC
TTGCAAACAAAAAAACCACCGCTACCAGCGGTGGTTTGTTTGCCGGATCAAGAGCTACCAACTCTTTTTC
CGAAGGTAACTGGCTTCAGCAGAGCGCAGATACCAAATACTGTTCTTCTAGTGTAGCCGTAGTTAGGCCA
CCACTTCAAGAACTCTGTAGCACCGCCTACATACCTCGCTCTGCTAATCCTGTTACCAGTGGCTGCTGCC
AGTGGCGATAAGTCGTGTCTTACCGGGTTGGACTCAAGACGATAGTTACCGGATAAGGCGCAGCGGTCGG
GCTGAACGGGGGGTTCGTGCACACAGCCCAGCTTGGAGCGAACGACCTACACCGAACTGAGATACCTACA
GCGTGAGCTATGAGAAAGCGCCACGCTTCCCGAAGGGAGAAAGGCGGACAGGTATCCGGTAAGCGGCAGG
GTCGGAACAGGAGAGCGCACGAGGGAGCTTCCAGGGGGAAACGCCTGGTATCTTTATAGTCCTGTCGGGT
TTCGCCACCTCTGACTTGAGCGTCGATTTTTGTGATGCTCGTCAGGGGGGCGGAGCCTATGGAAAAACGC
CAGCAACGCGGCCTTTTTACGGTTCCTGGCCTTTTGCTGGCCTTTTGCTCACATGTTCTTTCCTGCGTTA
TCCCCTGATTCTGTGGATAACCGTATTACCGCCATGCAT
